>Addgene plasmid #12876 | DCT.VV.Orf188 | addgene partial sequence | sequence record 19265 | T7 5'-TAATACGACTCACTATAGGG-3'
CGGATCCAGTACCCTTCACCGAATTCCAGCTGACCACCATGGACTCTAAAGAGACTATTCTAATTGAGAT
CATTCCAAAAATAAAAGCATATCTACTAGACGCGAATATAAGTCCAAAATCCTACGATGACTTTATTTCA
CGAAATAAAAATATTTTCGTTATCAACCTTTATAACGTATCGACTATCACAGAAGAAGATATACGATTGT
TATACACTACGATAGAACAGAATATTGACGCGGATGATCAAACACTGGTTGCTATTTTTTCGTATATAGG
ATATAAATTTGAACAGGCTGTTAAAGAAGAGATTAGTACGAGTTTATCCTTCAATGACAAGAATACCACA
GATGAAATGACGTATAACTTGTATGATCTTTTTTTTAACACATTAGACATGTATTTACGACAAAAGAAGA
TCAGTATTCTGGTAAATGATGATGTTAGAGGTGATGTAATCGTTAGTTATAAAAATAGTGACTTAGTTTC
ATCATTTAATGCGGAACTAGAACCAGAGATTAAGAAGATACCGTTCAATATGAAAAATCTATTACCGTAC
TTGGAAAAGAATTTGGACCAATTAAGATTCTCTAAAAAATATTTAGACTTTGCATATTTATGTAGACACA
TCGGTATTCCCATTTCCAAAAAAAAGTATAATGTGCGATATGTATTTCTTTATAAAATAGACGGATTATC
CATTCCTATTAT
