[The description below was written by a language model from this plasmid's Addgene catalogue record.]
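Description:
DCT.VV.Orf188 is a mammalian expression plasmid built on the commercial pcDNA 3.1D V5-His-TOPO backbone (about 5.5 kb without insert) and carrying a roughly 2.4 kb vaccinia virus open reading frame. The insert, designated VV.Orf188 within its library, corresponds to the RNA polymerase-associated protein RAP94 (also listed as VV_WR_102). It is recorded as flanked by intact BamHI sites at both ends, and a universal T7 primer reads into its 5′ end. The plasmid is maintained at high copy in E. coli under ampicillin selection, and a neomycin resistance marker allows G418 selection in mammalian cells. No feature table accompanies the record, so the promoter and tag status are not stated. Backbones of this family generally drive expression from a CMV promoter and offer C-terminal V5 and His tags, but whether the ORF is in frame with those tags here cannot be determined from the fields given.

The construct belongs to a library of individually cloned vaccinia virus ORFs. According to the associated publication title, the library was made to identify poxvirus CD8+ T cell determinants in support of smallpox vaccine design and characterization. Expressing single viral proteins in transfected cells fits that kind of antigen screening. The plasmid was designed for screening rather than as a sequence-verified reference clone. The depositors caution that the insert may differ from the canonical GenBank sequence, and that the library's ORF names are specific to the collection, with mapping to the Copenhagen and WR strain nomenclature given in a supplementary spreadsheet. Users should check the quality-control sequencing data and notes before relying on the exact coding sequence.
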