Addgene plasmid #12876: DCT.VV.Orf188
Purpose: This plasmid was designed for screening purposes and may contain discrepancies relative to the current canonical GenBank version of the gene.
Depositing lab: Jack Bennink & Jon Yewdell. Depositing organization: National Institute of Allergy and Infectious Diseases (NIAID). Publication: Identification of poxvirus CD8+ T cell determinants to enable rational design and characterization of smallpox vaccines. Tscharke DC, Karupiah G, Zhou J, Palmore T, Irvine KR, Haeryfar SM, Williams S, Sidney J, Sette A, Bennink JR, Yewdell JW. J Exp Med. 2005 January 3; 201(1): 95–104. 10.1084/jem.20041912 PubMed 15623576.
Backbone
  Vector backbone: pcDNA 3.1D V5-His-TOPO
  Backbone manufacturer: Invitrogen
  Backbone size w/o insert (bp): 5514
  Vector type: Mammalian Expression
  Selectable markers: Neomycin (select with G418)
Growth in bacteria
  Bacterial resistance: Ampicillin, 100 μg/mL
  Growth temperature: 37°C
  Growth strain: DH5alpha
  Copy number: High Copy
Gene/Insert
  Gene/Insert name: VV.Orf188 (alt names: RNA polymeraseassociated protein, RAP94; VV_WR_102)
  Species: Vaccinia Virus
  Insert size (bp): 2385
  GenBank ID: 9791027
  Cloning method: Restriction Enzyme; 5′ cloning site BamHI (not destroyed); 3′ cloning site BamHI (not destroyed)
  Sequencing primers: 5′ Universal T7
Terms and licenses: Academic/Nonprofit Terms; Industry Terms: Not Available to Industry
Depositor comments: Please see the Vaccinia kit page ( https://www.addgene.org/vvorf/ ) for more information. The kit page contains the supplemental VVOrfData spreadsheet, which includes important information about this plasmid. The plasmid and insert names provided here relate only to this library. The name of the ORF (if present) in VACV strain Copenhagen and the name of the ORF (if annotated) in VACV strain WR sequence can be found in VVOrfData spreadsheet. Please note that the amino acid sequence given for each ORF in the spreadsheet may contain some errors. Additionally, changes from the expected sequence may be present in these plasmids. Please see Addgene's quality control sequence and sequencing notes in the VVOrfData spreadsheet before ordering this plasmid.
How to cite: DCT.VV.Orf188 was a gift from Jack Bennink & Jon Yewdell (Addgene plasmid # 12876 ; http://n2t.net/addgene:12876 ; RRID:Addgene_12876)
